>Addgene plasmid #18490 | T4 Lysozyme I100V WT* | addgene partial sequence | sequence record 24276 | 3primeUP
CTNCGAAAAAGCCCGCTCATTAGGCGGGCTCAGATCTGCTCATGTTTGACAGCTTATCATCGATAAGCTT
CGGCAATAAATTCTTGATATGTTTTCATATGTTTCCTTTAAATATTTTAATTAGTAATTGTCTATTCAAG
TAATTGTGAATATACTATCACAATTCCAAGAGAAAGTAAACAGCTTTATAGATTTTTATACGCGTCCCAA
GTGCCAGTTCTAAACGTTGTAATGACTCGTTTTGCGCGATTAGGTGTTTGATTATACCATCTACTTTTAG
CTAAGTTAACTGCTGCTTCATCCCAGCGTTTTTGTTGAAGCATACGTAAAGAGTTAGTAAATCCTGCCAC
ACCGGTTTCTCCCATTTGGAAAACCATATTAACCAATGCAGCGCGACGAACCGCATCAAGAGAATCATAA
ACCGGTTTTAATTTAGCATTTCTCAGAATTCCGCGAACAGCAGCATCAACATCCTGATTAAAGAGTTTTT
CAGCCTCATCTTTTGTAATTACACCATTAGTATTACGCCCAATAGCTTTATCTAATTCAGATTTAGCAGC
ATTAAGTGATGGACTTTTTGTAAGCAAATGACCGATGCCAATAGTGTAATAGCCTTCTGTGTCTTTATAG
ATTTTAAGTCTAAGACCTTCATCTATACGTAACATTTCAAATATATTCATAATACCTCCTAAGCATCGAT
GGATCCTGTTTCCTGTGTGAATTGTTATCCGCTCACAATTCCACACATTATACGAGCCGATGATTAATGN
CACAGGGGGATGGGGAGTAGCTGATCNGNTCCCGGGTGAATGTANCGCTCCATCCNNCATA
