[The description below was written by a language model from this plasmid's Addgene catalogue record.]
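Description:
T4 Lysozyme I100V WT* is a bacterial expression plasmid built on the pHS1403 backbone (about 5 kb without insert) that carries a mutant form of the bacteriophage T4 lysozyme gene (gene e). It is maintained in E. coli as a high-copy plasmid under ampicillin selection. The record provides no feature table and does not state the origin of replication, or the promoter and other regulatory elements that drive expression, so these details cannot be given here.

The insert is roughly 600 bp and was cloned as a BamHI–HindIII fragment, with both sites retained. According to the depositor's note, the BamHI site lies 27 bp from the start codon and the HindIII site 115 bp from the stop codon, so the fragment includes short flanking regions on either side of the coding sequence and can be excised or transferred using those two enzymes. The encoded protein carries the point substitution I100V, replacing isoleucine at position 100 with the slightly smaller valine. The "WT*" designation indicates the background in which the mutation was made. In the T4 lysozyme literature this term conventionally refers to the cysteine-free pseudo-wild-type protein, although the record itself does not define it. No affinity tags or fusion partners are listed.

The record does not state an intended use. A construct of this kind is suited to producing the variant protein in bacteria, and conservative single-residue substitutions in T4 lysozyme are typically used to study how such changes affect protein stability, folding and structure.
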