Addgene plasmid #18490: T4 Lysozyme I100V WT*
Depositing lab: Brian Matthews. Depositing organization: University of Oregon.
Backbone
  Vector backbone: pHS1403
  Backbone size w/o insert (bp): 5000
  Vector type: Bacterial Expression
Growth in bacteria
  Bacterial resistance: Ampicillin, 100 μg/mL
  Growth temperature: 37°C
  Growth strain: DH5alpha
  Copy number: High Copy
Gene/Insert
  Gene/Insert name: T4 Lysozyme
  Species: Bacteriophage T4
  Insert size (bp): 600
  Mutation: I100V WT*
  GenBank ID: NP_049736
  Entrez Gene: e (a.k.a. T4p123)
  Cloning method: Restriction Enzyme; 5′ cloning site BamHI (not destroyed); 3′ cloning site HindIII (not destroyed)
  Sequencing primers: 5′ na; 3′ GGCGTATCACGAGGCCC
Terms and licenses: Academic/Nonprofit Terms; Industry Terms: Not Available to Industry
Depositor comments: The BamHI site is 27 bp from the ATG and the HindIII site is 115 bp from the stop.
How to cite: T4 Lysozyme I100V WT* was a gift from Brian Matthews (Addgene plasmid # 18490 ; http://n2t.net/addgene:18490 ; RRID:Addgene_18490)
